Addgene plasmid #50976: AAV-oChD-citrine
Purpose: AAV transfer vector with mammalian codon-optimized ChD-citrine between AAV2 ITR
Depositing lab: Roger Tsien. Depositing organization: University of California, San Diego (UCSD). Publication: Characterization of engineered channelrhodopsin variants with improved properties and kinetics. Lin JY, Lin MZ, Steinbach P, Tsien RY. Biophys J. 2009 Mar 4;96(5):1803-14. doi: 10.1016/j.bpj.2008.11.034. PubMed 19254539.
Backbone
  Vector backbone: AAV2
  Backbone size w/o insert (bp): 4599
  Total vector size (bp): 6390
  Vector type: AAV
Growth in bacteria
  Bacterial resistance: Ampicillin, 100 μg/mL
  Growth temperature: 37°C
  Growth strain: NEB Stable
  Growth instructions: Regular growing condition.
  Copy number: Unknown
Gene/Insert
  Gene/Insert name: oChD-citrine (alt name: mammalian codon-optimzed ChD-citrine)
  Insert size (bp): 1791
  Mutation: ChD gene is mammalian codon optimized
  GenBank ID: KF437394
  Promoter: human synapsin promoter
  Tag / fusion protein: citrine (C terminal on insert)
  Cloning method: Restriction Enzyme; 5′ cloning site BamHI (not destroyed); 3′ cloning site HindIII (not destroyed)
  Sequencing primers: 5′ none; 3′ none
Resource information
  A portion of this plasmid was derived from a plasmid made by: From Dr. Lin Tian at Janelia Farm Research Campus (currently at UC Davis)
Terms and licenses: Academic/Nonprofit Terms; Industry Terms: Not Available to Industry
Depositor comments: WPRE is inserted after the citrine before SV40 polyA.
How to cite: AAV-oChD-citrine was a gift from Roger Tsien (Addgene plasmid # 50976 ; http://n2t.net/addgene:50976 ; RRID:Addgene_50976)
