[The description below was written by a language model from this plasmid's Addgene catalogue record and pLannotate feature annotations shown in this document.]
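Description:
AAV-oChD-citrine is an adeno-associated virus transfer plasmid of about 6.4 kb in which a neuron-targeted channelrhodopsin expression cassette sits between two AAV2 inverted terminal repeats. The ITRs are the cis elements needed for replication and packaging of the intervening DNA into AAV particles when rep, cap and helper functions are supplied separately. In bacteria the plasmid is maintained through a high-copy ColE1/pUC-type origin and selected with ampicillin via the β-lactamase gene. An f1 phage origin and remnants of a lac promoter/operator and lacZα region are cloning-vector remnants outside the ITRs. The short RSF ori and lacI fragments flagged by automated annotation also appear to be incidental backbone matches rather than functional parts.

The payload is driven by the human synapsin I promoter, which restricts expression largely to neurons. It directs transcription of oChD, a mammalian codon-optimized version of the engineered channelrhodopsin variant ChD, fused at its C terminus to the yellow fluorescent protein citrine so that expressing cells and membrane localisation can be visualised. The roughly 1.8 kb insert was cloned between BamHI and HindIII sites that remain intact. The feature table labels only part of the opsin region, as a ChR2(H134R)-like fragment, and leaves the upstream portion of the coding sequence unannotated. This reflects partial similarity to a reference entry rather than the identity given in the catalogue record. Downstream of citrine, a WPRE enhances transcript stability and expression, followed by an SV40 polyadenylation signal. The construct is suited to producing recombinant AAV for light-activated depolarisation of neurons in optogenetic experiments.
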