Features (pLannotate 1.2.2; 20 found; start..end, strand, type, name):
      1..121     +  rep_origin     RSF ori (fragment): Plasmids containing the RSF 1030 origin of replication can be propagated in E. coli cells that contain additional plasmids with compatible origins.
    123..215     +  CDS            lacI (fragment): lac repressor; lacI; The lac repressor binds to the lac operator to inhibit transcription in E. coli. This inhibition can be relieved by adding lactose or isopropyl-β-D-thiogalactopyranoside (IPTG).
    228..249     +  protein_bind   CAP binding site: CAP binding activates transcription in the presence of cAMP. E. coli catabolite activator protein
    264..294     +  promoter       lac promoter: promoter for the E. coli lac operon
    302..318     +  protein_bind   lac operator: The lac repressor binds to the lac operator to inhibit transcription in E. coli. This inhibition can be relieved by adding lactose or isopropyl-β-D-thiogalactopyranoside (IPTG). lac repressor encoded by lacI
    379..509     -  repeat_region  AAV2 ITR (fragment): inverted terminal repeat of adeno-associated virus serotype 2 inverted
    591..1037    +  promoter       hSyn promoter: human synapsin I promoter; confers neuron-specific expression (Kügler et al., 2003)
   1561..2121    +  CDS            ChR2(H134R) (fragment): H134R mutant of an N-terminal fragment of channelrhodopsin-2 from the alga Chlamydomonas reinhardtii (Nagel et al., 2005) blue light-activated cation channel
   2146..2862    +  CDS            Citrine: Citrine is a basic (constitutively fluorescent) yellow fluorescent protein published in 2001, derived from Aequorea victoria. It has moderate acid sensitivity.
   2875..2899    +  misc_feature   MCS (fragment): pBluescript multiple cloning site
   2899..3487    +  misc_feature   WPRE: woodchuck hepatitis virus posttranscriptional regulatory element
   3488..3507    +  misc_feature   MCS (fragment): pBluescript multiple cloning site
   3536..3657    -  polyA_signal   SV40 poly(A) signal: SV40 polyadenylation signal
   3680..3748    -  CDS            large T antigen (fragment): large T antigen from SV40 (simian virus 40)
   3819..3949    +  repeat_region  AAV2 ITR (fragment): inverted terminal repeat of adeno-associated virus serotype 2 inverted
   3963..4120    +  CDS            lacZα (fragment): LacZα fragment of β-galactosidase; lacZ fragment
   4125..4553    +  rep_origin     f1 ori (sequence partly withheld): f1 bacteriophage origin of replication; arrow indicates direction of (+) strand synthesis
   4606..4710    +  promoter       AmpR promoter: bla
   4711..5571    +  CDS            AmpR: β-lactamase; bla; confers resistance to ampicillin, carbenicillin, and related antibiotics
   5742..6330    +  rep_origin     ori: high-copy-number ColE1/pMB1/pBR322/pUC origin of replication
>Addgene plasmid #50976 | AAV-oChD-citrine | depositor full sequence | sequence record 76825 | AAV-oChD-citrine
TTCTTTCCTGCGTTATCCCCTGATTCTGTGGATAACCGTATTACCGCCTTTGAGTGAGCTGATACCGCTC
GCCGCAGCCGAACGACCGAGCGCAGCGAGTCAGTGAGCGAGGAAGCGGAAGAGCGCCCAATACGCAAACC
GCCTCTCCCCGCGCGTTGGCCGATTCATTAATGCAGCTGGCACGACAGGTTTCCCGACTGGAAAGCGGGC
AGTGAGCGCAACGCAATTAATGTGAGTTAGCTCACTCATTAGGCACCCCAGGCTTTACACTTTATGCTTC
CGGCTCGTATGTTGTGTGGAATTGTGAGCGGATAACAATTTCACACAGGAAACAGCTATGACCATGATTA
CGCCAGATTTAATTAAGGCCTTAATTAGGCTGCGCGCTCGCTCGCTCACTGAGGCCGCCCGGGCAAAGCC
CGGGCGTCGGGCGACCTTTGGTCGCCCGGCCTCAGTGAGCGAGCGAGCGCGCAGAGAGGGAGTGGCCAAC
TCCATCACTAGGGGTTCCTTGTAGTTAATGATTAACCCGCCATGCTACTTATCTACGTAGCCATGCTCTA
GGAAGATCTCTGCAGAGGGCCCTGCGTATGAGTGCAAGTGGGTTTTAGGACCAGGATGAGGCGGGGTGGG
GGTGCCTACCTGACGACCGACCCCACCCACTGGACAAGCACCCAACCCCCATTCCCCAAATTGCGCATCC
CCTATCAGAGAGGGGGAGGGGAAACAGGATGCGGCGAGGCGCGTGCGCACTGCCAGCTTCAGCACCGCGG
ACAGTGCCTTCGCCCCCGCCTGGCGGCGCGCGCCACCGCCGCCTCAGCACTGAAGGCGCGCTGACGTCAC
TCGCCGGTCCCCCGCAAACTCCCCTTCCCGGCCACCTTGGTCGCGTCCGCGCCGCCGCCGGCCCAGCCGG
ACCGCACCACGCGAGGCGCGAGATAGGGGGGCACGGGCGCGACCATCTGCGCTGCGGCGCCGGCGACTCA
GCGCTGCCTCAGTCTGCGGTGGGCAGCGGAGGAGTCGTGTCGTGCCTGAGAGCGCAGTCGAATTCAAGCT
GCTAGCAAGGATCCACCGGTGACCATGGTGAGCAGAAGACCCTGGCTGCTGGCCCTGGCCCTGGCCGTGG
CCCTGGCCGCCGGCAGCGCCGGCGCCAGCACCGGCAGCGACGCCACCGTGCCCGTGGCCACCCAGGACGG
CCCCGACTACGTGTTCCACAGAGCCCACGAGAGAATGCTGTTCCAGACCAGCTACACCCTGGAGAACAAC
GGCAGCGTGATCTGCATCCCCAACAACGGCCAGTGCTTCTGCCTGGCCTGGCTGAAGAGTAACGGCACCA
ACGCCGAGAAGCTGGCCGCCAACATCCTGCAGTGGATCACCTTCGCCCTGAGCGCCCTGTGCCTGATGTT
CTACGGCTACCAGACCTGGAAGAGTACCTGCGGCTGGGAGGAGATCTACGTGGCCACCATCGAGATGATC
AAGTTCATCATAGAGTACTTCCACGAGTTCGACGAGCCCGCCGTGATCTACAGCAGCAACGGCAACAAGA
CCGTGTGGCTGAGATACGCCGAGTGGCTGCTGACCTGCCCCGTGATCCTGATCCACCTGAGCAACCTGAC
CGGCCTGGCCAACGACTACAACAAGAGAACCATGGGCCTGCTGGTGAGCGACATCGGCACCATCGTGTGG
GGGGCTACCAGCGCCATGGCAACCGGCTATGTTAAAGTCATCTTCTTTTGTCTTGGATTGTGCTATGGCG
CGAACACATTTTTTCACGCCGCCAAAGCATATATCGAGGGTTATCATACTGTGCCAAAGGGTCGGTGCCG
CCAGGTCGTGACCGGCATGGCATGGCTGTTTTTCGTGAGCTGGGGTATGTTCCCAATTCTCTTCATTTTG
GGGCCCGAAGGTTTTGGCGTCCTGAGCGTCTATGGCTCCACCGTAGGTCACACGATTATTGATCTGATGA
GTAAAAATTGTTGGGGGTTGTTGGGACACTACCTGCGCGTCCTGATCCACGAGCACATATTGATTCACGG
AGATATCCGCAAAACCACCAAACTGAACATCGGCGGAACGGAGATCGAGGTCGAGACTCTCGTCGAAGAC
GAAGCCGAGGCCGGAGCCGTGGCACCGTCGCCACCATTGCTCGAGATGGTGAGCAAGGGCGAGGAGCTGT
TCACCGGGGTGGTGCCCATCCTGGTCGAGCTGGACGGCGACGTAAACGGCCACAAGTTCAGCGTGTCCGG
CGAGGGCGAGGGCGATGCCACCTACGGCAAGCTGACCCTGAAGTTCATCTGCACCACCGGCAAGCTGCCC
GTGCCCTGGCCCACCCTCGTGACCACCTTCGGCTACGGCCTGATGTGCTTCGCCCGCTACCCCGACCACA
TGAAGCAGCACGACTTCTTCAAGTCCGCCATGCCCGAAGGCTACGTCCAGGAGCGCACCATCTTCTTCAA
GGACGACGGCAACTACAAGACCCGCGCCGAGGTGAAGTTCGAGGGCGACACCCTGGTGAACCGCATCGAG
CTGAAGGGCATCGACTTCAAGGAGGACGGCAACATCCTGGGGCACAAGCTGGAGTACAACTACAACAGCC
ACAACGTCTATATCATGGCCGACAAGCAGAAGAACGGCATCAAGGTGAACTTCAAGATCCGCCACAACAT
CGAGGACGGCAGCGTGCAGCTCGCCGACCACTACCAGCAGAACACCCCCATCGGCGACGGCCCCGTGCTG
CTGCCCGACAACCACTACCTGAGCTACCAGTCCGCCCTGAGCAAAGACCCCAACGAGAAGCGCGATCACA
TGGTCCTGCTGGAGTTCGTGACCGCCGCCGGGATCACTCTCGGCATGGACGAGCTGTACAAGTAGGCTAG
CCCCGAATTCGATATCAAGCTTATCGATAATCAACCTCTGGATTACAAAATTTGTGAAAGATTGACTGGT
ATTCTTAACTATGTTGCTCCTTTTACGCTATGTGGATACGCTGCTTTAATGCCTTTGTATCATGCTATTG
CTTCCCGTATGGCTTTCATTTTCTCCTCCTTGTATAAATCCTGGTTGCTGTCTCTTTATGAGGAGTTGTG
GCCCGTTGTCAGGCAACGTGGCGTGGTGTGCACTGTGTTTGCTGACGCAACCCCCACTGGTTGGGGCATT
GCCACCACCTGTCAGCTCCTTTCCGGGACTTTCGCTTTCCCCCTCCCTATTGCCACGGCGGAACTCATCG
CCGCCTGCCTTGCCCGCTGCTGGACAGGGGCTCGGCTGTTGGGCACTGACAATTCCGTGGTGTTGTCGGG
GAAATCATCGTCCTTTCCTTGGCTGCTCGCCTGTGTTGCCACCTGGATTCTGCGCGGGACGTCCTTCTGC
TACGTCCCTTCGGCCCTCAATCCAGCGGACCTTCCTTCCCGCGGCCTGCTGCCGGCTCTGCGGCCTCTTC
CGCGTCTTCGCCTTCGCCCTCAGACGAGTCGGATCTCCCTTTGGGCCGCCTCCCCGCATCGATACCGTCG
ACCTCGACCCGGGCGGCCGCTTCGAGCAGACATGATAAGATACATTGATGAGTTTGGACAAACCACAACT
AGAATGCAGTGAAAAAAATGCTTTATTTGTGAAATTTGTGATGCTATTGCTTTATTTGTAACCATTATAA
GCTGCAATAAACAAGTTAACAACAACAATTGCATTCATTTTATGTTTCAGGTTCAGGGGGAGATGTGGGA
GGTTTTTTAAAGCAAGTAAAACCTCTACAAATGTGGTAAAATCGATAAGGATCTTCCTAGAGCATGGCTA
CGTAGATAAGTAGCATGGCGGGTTAATCATTAACTACAAGGAACCCCTAGTGATGGAGTTGGCCACTCCC
TCTCTGCGCGCTCGCTCGCTCACTGAGGCCGGGCGACCAAAGGTCGCCCGACGCCCGGGCTTTGCCCGGG
CGGCCTCAGTGAGCGAGCGAGCGCGCAGCCTTAATTAACCTAATTCACTGGCCGTCGTTTTACAACGTCG
TGACTGGGAAAACCCTGGCGTTACCCAACTTAATCGCCTTGCAGCACATCCCCCTTTCGCCAGCTGGCGT
AATAGCGAAGAGGCCCGCACCGATCGCCCTTCCCAACAGTTGCGCAGCCTGAATGGCGAATGGG
[124 nt withheld, positions 4125-4248]
C
[91 nt withheld, positions 4250-4340]
A
[49 nt withheld, positions 4342-4390]
CCTTTGACGTTGGAGTCCACGTTCTTT
[37 nt withheld, positions 4418-4454]
ACCCTATCTCGGTCTATTCTTTTGATTTATAAGGGATTTTGCCGATTTCGGCCTATTGGTTAAAAAATGA
GCTGATTTAACAAAAATTTAACGCGAATTTTAACAAAATATTAACGCTTACAATTTAGGTGGCACTTTTC
GGGGAAATGTGCGCGGAACCCCTATTTGTTTATTTTTCTAAATACATTCAAATATGTATCCGCTCATGAG
ACAATAACCCTGATAAATGCTTCAATAATATTGAAAAAGGAAGAGTATGAGTATTCAACATTTCCGTGTC
GCCCTTATTCCCTTTTTTGCGGCATTTTGCCTTCCTGTTTTTGCTCACCCAGAAACGCTGGTGAAAGTAA
AAGATGCTGAAGATCAGTTGGGTGCACGAGTGGGTTACATCGAACTGGATCTCAACAGCGGTAAGATCCT
TGAGAGTTTTCGCCCCGAAGAACGTTTTCCAATGATGAGCACTTTTAAAGTTCTGCTATGTGGCGCGGTA
TTATCCCGTATTGACGCCGGGCAAGAGCAACTCGGTCGCCGCATACACTATTCTCAGAATGACTTGGTTG
AGTACTCACCAGTCACAGAAAAGCATCTTACGGATGGCATGACAGTAAGAGAATTATGCAGTGCTGCCAT
AACCATGAGTGATAACACTGCGGCCAACTTACTTCTGACAACGATCGGAGGACCGAAGGAGCTAACCGCT
TTTTTGCACAACATGGGGGATCATGTAACTCGCCTTGATCGTTGGGAACCGGAGCTGAATGAAGCCATAC
CAAACGACGAGCGTGACACCACGATGCCTGTAGCAATGGCAACAACGTTGCGCAAACTATTAACTGGCGA
ACTACTTACTCTAGCTTCCCGGCAACAATTAATAGACTGGATGGAGGCGGATAAAGTTGCAGGACCACTT
CTGCGCTCGGCCCTTCCGGCTGGCTGGTTTATTGCTGATAAATCTGGAGCCGGTGAGCGTGGGTCTCGCG
GTATCATTGCAGCACTGGGGCCAGATGGTAAGCCCTCCCGTATCGTAGTTATCTACACGACGGGGAGTCA
GGCAACTATGGATGAACGAAATAGACAGATCGCTGAGATAGGTGCCTCACTGATTAAGCATTGGTAACTG
TCAGACCAAGTTTACTCATATATACTTTAGATTGATTTAAAACTTCATTTTTAATTTAAAAGGATCTAGG
TGAAGATCCTTTTTGATAATCTCATGACCAAAATCCCTTAACGTGAGTTTTCGTTCCACTGAGCGTCAGA
CCCCGTAGAAAAGATCAAAGGATCTTCTTGAGATCCTTTTTTTCTGCGCGTAATCTGCTGCTTGCAAACA
AAAAAACCACCGCTACCAGCGGTGGTTTGTTTGCCGGATCAAGAGCTACCAACTCTTTTTCCGAAGGTAA
CTGGCTTCAGCAGAGCGCAGATACCAAATACTGTTCTTCTAGTGTAGCCGTAGTTAGGCCACCACTTCAA
GAACTCTGTAGCACCGCCTACATACCTCGCTCTGCTAATCCTGTTACCAGTGGCTGCTGCCAGTGGCGAT
AAGTCGTGTCTTACCGGGTTGGACTCAAGACGATAGTTACCGGATAAGGCGCAGCGGTCGGGCTGAACGG
GGGGTTCGTGCACACAGCCCAGCTTGGAGCGAACGACCTACACCGAACTGAGATACCTACAGCGTGAGCT
ATGAGAAAGCGCCACGCTTCCCGAAGGGAGAAAGGCGGACAGGTATCCGGTAAGCGGCAGGGTCGGAACA
GGAGAGCGCACGAGGGAGCTTCCAGGGGGAAACGCCTGGTATCTTTATAGTCCTGTCGGGTTTCGCCACC
TCTGACTTGAGCGTCGATTTTTGTGATGCTCGTCAGGGGGGCGGAGCCTATGGAAAAACGCCAGCAACGC
GGCCTTTTTACGGTTCCTGGCCTTTTGCTGGCCTTTTGCTCACATG
