>Addgene plasmid #50976 | AAV-oChD-citrine | addgene partial sequence | sequence record 78856 | WPRE-R 5'-CATAGCGTAAAAGGAGCAACA-3'
TTTGTAATCCAGAGGTTGATTATCGATAAGCTTGATATCGAATTCGGGGCTAGCCTACTTGTACAGCTCG
TCCATGCCGAGAGTGATCCCGGCGGCGGTCACGAACTCCAGCAGGACCATGTGATCGCGCTTCTCGTTGG
GGTCTTTGCTCAGGGCGGACTGGTAGCTCAGGTAGTGGTTGTCGGGCAGCAGCACGGGGCCGTCGCCGAT
GGGGGTGTTCTGCTGGTAGTGGTCGGCGAGCTGCACGCTGCCGTCCTCGATGTTGTGGCGGATCTTGAAG
TTCACCTTGATGCCGTTCTTCTGCTTGTCGGCCATGATATAGACGTTGTGGCTGTTGTAGTTGTACTCCA
GCTTGTGCCCCAGGATGTTGCCGTCCTCCTTGAAGTCGATGCCCTTCAGCTCGATGCGGTTCACCAGGGT
GTCGCCCTCGAACTTCACCTCGGCGCGGGTCTTGTAGTTGCCGTCGTCCTTGAAGAAGATGGTGCGCTCC
TGGACGTAGCCTTCGGGCATGGCGGACTTGAAGAAGTCGTGCTGCTTCATGTGGTCGGGGTAGCGGGCGA
AGCACATCAGGCCGTAGCCGAAGGTGGTCACGAGGGTGGGCCAGGGCACGGGCAGCTTGCCGGTGGTGCA
GATGAACTTCAGGGTCAGCTTGCCGTAGGTGGCATCGCCCTCGCCCTCGCCGGACACGCTGAACTTGTGG
CCGTTTACGTCGCCGTCCAGCTCGACCAGGATGGGCACCACCCCGGTGAACAGCTCCTCGCCCTTGCTCA
CCATCTCGAGCAATGGTGGCGA
