>Addgene plasmid #50976 | AAV-oChD-citrine | addgene partial sequence | sequence record 78954 | hSyn1pro-F 5'-gcaagtgggttttaggacca-3'
CCGACCCCGACCCACTGGACAAGCACCCAACCCCCATTCCCCAAATTGCGCATCCCCTATCAGAGAGGGG
GAGGGGAAACAGGATGCGGCGAGGCGCGTGCGCACTGCCAGCTTCAGCACCGCGGACAGTGCCTTCGCCC
CCGCCTGGCGGCGCGCGCCACCGCCGCCTCAGCACTGAAGGCGCGCTGACGTCACTCGCCGGTCCCCCGC
AAACTCCCCTTCCCGGCCACCTTGGTCGCGTCCGCGCCGCCGCCGGCCCAGCCGGACCGCACCACGCGAG
GCGCGAGATAGGGGGGCACGGGCGCGACCATCTGCGCTGCGGCGCCGGCGACTCAGCGCTGCCTCAGTCT
GCGGTGGGCAGCGGAGGAGTCGTGTCGTGCCTGAGAGCGCAGTCGAATTCAAGCTGCTAGCAAGGATCCA
CCGGTGACCATGGTGAGCAGAAGACCCTGGCTGCTGGCCCTGGCCCTGGCCGTGGCCCTGGCCGCCGGCA
GCGCCGGCGCCAGCACCGGCAGCGACGCCACCGTGCCCGTGGCCACCCAGGACGGCCCCGACTACGTGTT
CCACAGAGCCCACGAGAGAATGCTGTTCCAGACCAGCTACACCCTGGAGAACAACGGCAGCGTGATCTGC
ATCCCCAACAACGGCCAGTGCTTCTGCCTGGCCTGGCTGAAGAGTAACGGCACCAACGCCGAGAAGCTGG
CCGCCAACATCCTGCAGTGGATCACCTTCGCCCTGAGCGCCCTGTGCCTGATGTTCTACGGCTACCAGAC
CTGGAAGAGTACCTG
