>Addgene plasmid #50976 | AAV-oChD-citrine | addgene partial sequence | sequence record 78955 | EGFP-N 5'-CGTCGCCGTCCAGCTCGACCAG-3'
CCCTTGCTCACCATCTCGAGCAATGGTGGCGACGGTGCCACGGCTCCGGCCTCGGCTTCGTCTTCGACGA
GAGTCTCGACCTCGATCTCCGTTCCGCCGATGTTCAGTTTGGTGGTTTTGCGGATATCTCCGTGAATCAA
TATGTGCTCGTGGATCAGGACGCGCAGGTAGTGTCCCAACAACCCCCAACAATTTTTACTCATCAGATCA
ATAATCGTGTGACCTACGGTGGAGCCATAGACGCTCAGGACGCCAAAACCTTCGGGCCCCAAAATGAAGA
GAATTGGGAACATACCCCAGCTCACGAAAAACAGCCATGCCATGCCGGTCACGACCTGGCGGCACCGACC
CTTTGGCACAGTATGATAACCCTCGATATATGCTTTGGCGGCGTGAAAAAATGTGTTCGCGCCATAGCAC
AATCCAAGACAAAAGAAGATGACTTTAACATAGCCGGTTGCCATGGCGCTGGTAGCCCCCCACACGATGG
TGCCGATGTCGCTCACCAGCAGGCCCATGGTTCTCTTGTTGTAGTCGTTGGCCAGGCCGGTCAGGTTGCT
CAGGTGGATCAGGATCACGGGGCAGGTCAGCAGCCACTCGGCGTATCTCAGCCACACGGTCTTGTTGCCG
TTGCTGCTGTAGATCACGGCGGGCTCGTCGAACTCGTGGAAGTACTCTATGATGAACTTGATCATCTCGA
TGGTGGCCACGTAGATCTCCTCCCAGCCGCAGGTACTCTTCCAGGTCTGGTAGCCGTAGAACATCAGGCA
CAGGGCGCT
