>Addgene plasmid #50976 | AAV-oChD-citrine | addgene partial sequence | sequence record 132178 | CitrineRV 5'-CATCAGGCCGTAGCCGAAGG-3'
GGGCAGCTTGCCGGTGGTGCAGATGAACTTCAGGGTCAGCTTGCCGTAGGTGGCATCGCCCTCGCCCTCG
CCGGACACGCTGAACTTGTGGCCGTTTACGTCGCCGTCCAGCTCGACCAGGATGGGCACCACCCCGGTGA
ACAGCTCCTCGCCCTTGCTCACCATCTCGAGCAATGGTGGCGACGGTGCCACGGCTCCGGCCTCGGCTTC
GTCTTCGACGAGAGTCTCGACCTCGATCTCCGTTCCGCCGATGTTCAGTTTGGTGGTTTTGCGGATATCT
CCGTGAATCAATATGTGCTCGTGGATCAGGACGCGCAGGTAGTGTCCCAACAACCCCCAACAATTTTTAC
TCATCAGATCAATAATCGTGTGACCTACGGTGGAGCCATAGACGCTCAGGACGCCAAAACCTTCGGGCCC
CAAAATGAAGAGAATTGGGAACATACCCCAGCTCACGAAAAACAGCCATGCCATGCCGGTCACGACCTGG
CGGCACCGACCCTTTGGCACAGTATGATAACCCTCGATATATGCTTTGGCGGCGTGAAAAAATGTGTTCG
CGCCATAGCACAATCCAAGACAAAAGAAGATGACTTTAACATAGCCGGTTGCCATGGCGCTGGTAGCCCC
CCACACGATGGTGCCGATGTCGCTCACCAGCAGGCCCATGGTTCTCTTGTTGTAGTCGTTGGCCAGGCCG
GTCAGGTTGCTCAGGTGGATCAGGATCACGGGGCAGGTCAGCAGCCACTCGGCGTATCTCAGCCACACGG
TCTTGTTGCCGTTGCTGCTGTAGATCACGGCGGGCTCGTCGAACTCGTGGAAGTACTCTATGATGAACTT
GATCATCTCG
